Addgene plasmid #17222: phREX1-Luc
Depositing lab: Shinya Yamanaka. Publication: Induction of pluripotent stem cells from adult human fibroblasts by defined factors. Takahashi K, Tanabe K, Ohnuki M, Narita M, Ichisaka T, Tomoda K, Yamanaka S. Cell. 2007 Nov 30. 131(5):861-72. 10.1016/j.cell.2007.11.019 PubMed 18035408.
Backbone
  Vector backbone: pGV-BM2
  Backbone size w/o insert (bp): 4842
  Vector type: Mammalian Expression, Luciferase
Growth in bacteria
  Bacterial resistance: Ampicillin, 100 μg/mL
  Growth temperature: 37°C
  Growth strain: DH5alpha
  Copy number: High Copy
Gene/Insert
  Gene/Insert name: Upstream region of human REX1
  Species: H. sapiens (human)
  Insert size (bp): 4880
  Mutation: None
  Entrez Gene: ZFP42 (a.k.a. REX1, ZNF754)
  Cloning method: Restriction Enzyme; 5′ cloning site KpnI (not destroyed); 3′ cloning site BglII (not destroyed)
  Sequencing primers: 5′ pGV-2U
Terms and licenses: Academic/Nonprofit Terms; Industry Terms: Not Available to Industry
How to cite: phREX1-Luc was a gift from Shinya Yamanaka (Addgene plasmid # 17222 ; http://n2t.net/addgene:17222 ; RRID:Addgene_17222)
