[The description below was written by a language model from this plasmid's Addgene catalogue record and pLannotate feature annotations shown in this document.]
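Description:
phREX1-Luc is a mammalian luciferase reporter plasmid built on the pGV-BM2 backbone, in which roughly 4.9 kb of genomic sequence from upstream of the human REX1 gene (ZFP42, also known as ZNF754) has been cloned between KpnI and BglII sites, both of which remain intact. The sequenced plasmid is about 9.7 kb. In bacteria it replicates from a high-copy ColE1/pUC-type origin and is selected with ampicillin through the β-lactamase gene and its native promoter. An f1 phage origin is also present, which in principle permits single-stranded DNA production.

The REX1 upstream fragment sits directly ahead of the firefly luciferase coding sequence (the enhanced luc+ version), which is followed by an SV40 polyadenylation signal, so luciferase output reflects the transcriptional activity of the cloned human regulatory region. Upstream of the insert, a synthetic poly(A) signal and an RNA polymerase II transcriptional pause site from the human α2 globin gene act as a barrier against read-through from the plasmid backbone, lowering background signal. Within the insert, the automated annotation flags several short fragments of human proteins (for example ERVK-24 and GVQW1). These most likely reflect repetitive or retroelement-derived sequence in the genomic fragment rather than intended coding elements. The small lacZα, large T antigen, TcR and RSF ori fragments likewise appear to be backbone remnants.

REX1 is a commonly used marker of the undifferentiated pluripotent state, and the plasmid comes from work on inducing pluripotent stem cells from adult human fibroblasts. It is suited to transient transfection assays that measure REX1 promoter activity, for instance when comparing pluripotent and differentiated cells.
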