Features (pLannotate 1.2.2; 18 found; start..end, strand, type, name):
      1..589     -  rep_origin     ori: high-copy-number ColE1/pMB1/pBR322/pUC origin of replication
    760..1620    -  CDS            AmpR: β-lactamase; bla; confers resistance to ampicillin, carbenicillin, and related antibiotics
   1621..1725    -  promoter       AmpR promoter: bla
   1752..2180    +  rep_origin     f1 ori (sequence partly withheld): f1 bacteriophage origin of replication; arrow indicates direction of (+) strand synthesis
   2212..2279    -  CDS            lacZα (fragment): LacZα fragment of β-galactosidase; lacZ fragment
   2338..2386    +  polyA_signal   poly(A) signal: synthetic polyadenylation signal
   2400..2491    +  misc_feature   pause site: RNA polymerase II transcriptional pause signal from the human α2 globin gene
   2876..3007    -  CDS            ERVK-24 (fragment): NP24_HUMAN - Experimental evidence at protein level: Swiss-Prot protein existence level 1. May possess a function in tumorigenesis. From Homo sapiens (Human).
   3248..3433    -  CDS            GVQW1 (fragment): GVQW1_HUMAN - Also known as TIGD1L2. Experimental evidence at transcript level: Swiss-Prot protein existence level 2. From Homo sapiens (Human).
   3699..3956    +  CDS            C16orf89 (fragment): CP089_HUMAN - Experimental evidence at protein level: Swiss-Prot protein existence level 1. From Homo sapiens (Human).
   5830..6105    -  CDS            YS049_HUMAN (fragment): Experimental evidence at transcript level: Swiss-Prot protein existence level 2. From Homo sapiens (Human).
   6631..6798    +  CDS            C9orf85 (fragment): CI085_HUMAN - Experimental evidence at protein level: Swiss-Prot protein existence level 1. From Homo sapiens (Human).
   6820..6912    -  CDS            C8orf17 (fragment): MOST1_HUMAN - Experimental evidence at protein level: Swiss-Prot protein existence level 1. May be involved in cell survival, proliferation and progression of cancer cells. From Homo sapiens (Human).
   7439..9091    +  CDS            luciferase: firefly luciferase; luc+; enhanced luc+ version of the luciferase gene
   9132..9253    -  polyA_signal   SV40 poly(A) signal: SV40 polyadenylation signal
   9276..9344    -  CDS            large T antigen (fragment): large T antigen from SV40 (simian virus 40)
   9360..9492    +  CDS            TcR (fragment): tetracycline efflux protein; tet; confers resistance to tetracycline
   9491..9624    -  rep_origin     RSF ori (fragment): Plasmids containing the RSF 1030 origin of replication can be propagated in E. coli cells that contain additional plasmids with compatible origins.
>Addgene plasmid #17222 | phREX1-Luc | addgene full sequence | sequence record 246929 | Addgene NGS Result
TTTCCATAGGCTCCGCCCCCCTGACGAGCATCACAAAAATCGACGCTCAAGTCAGAGGTGGCGAAACCCG
ACAGGACTATAAAGATACCAGGCGTTTCCCCCTGGAAGCTCCCTCGTGCGCTCTCCTGTTCCGACCCTGC
CGCTTACCGGATACCTGTCCGCCTTTCTCCCTTCGGGAAGCGTGGCGCTTTCTCATAGCTCACGCTGTAG
GTATCTCAGTTCGGTGTAGGTCGTTCGCTCCAAGCTGGGCTGTGTGCACGAACCCCCCGTTCAGCCCGAC
CGCTGCGCCTTATCCGGTAACTATCGTCTTGAGTCCAACCCGGTAAGACACGACTTATCGCCACTGGCAG
CAGCCACTGGTAACAGGATTAGCAGAGCGAGGTATGTAGGCGGTGCTACAGAGTTCTTGAAGTGGTGGCC
TAACTACGGCTACACTAGAAGAACAGTATTTGGTATCTGCGCTCTGCTGAAGCCAGTTACCTTCGGAAAA
AGAGTTGGTAGCTCTTGATCCGGCAAACAAACCACCGCTGGTAGCGGTGGTTTTTTTGTTTGCAAGCAGC
AGATTACGCGCAGAAAAAAAGGATCTCAAGAAGATCCTTTGATCTTTTCTACGGGGTCTGACGCTCAGTG
GAACGAAAACTCACGTTAAGGGATTTTGGTCATGAGATTATCAAAAAGGATCTTCACCTAGATCCTTTTA
AATTAAAAATGAAGTTTTAAATCAATCTAAAGTATATATGAGTAAACTTGGTCTGACAGTTACCAATGCT
TAATCAGTGAGGCACCTATCTCAGCGATCTGTCTATTTCGTTCATCCATAGTTGCCTGACTCCCCGTCGT
GTAGATAACTACGATACGGGAGGGCTTACCATCTGGCCCCAGTGCTGCAATGATACCGCGAGACCCACGC
TCACCGGCTCCAGATTTATCAGCAATAAACCAGCCAGCCGGAAGGGCCGAGCGCAGAAGTGGTCCTGCAA
CTTTATCCGCCTCCATCCAGTCTATTAATTGTTGCCGGGAAGCTAGAGTAAGTAGTTCGCCAGTTAATAG
TTTGCGCAACGTTGTTGCCATTGCTACAGGCATCGTGGTGTCACGCTCGTCGTTTGGTATGGCTTCATTC
AGCTCCGGTTCCCAACGATCAAGGCGAGTTACATGATCCCCCATGTTGTGCAAAAAAGCGGTTAGCTCCT
TCGGTCCTCCGATCGTTGTCAGAAGTAAGTTGGCCGCAGTGTTATCACTCATGGTTATGGCAGCACTGCA
TAATTCTCTTACTGTCATGCCATCCGTAAGATGCTTTTCTGTGACTGGTGAGTACTCAACCAAGTCATTC
TGAGAATAGTGTATGCGGCGACCGAGTTGCTCTTGCCCGGCGTCAATACGGGATAATACCGCGCCACATA
GCAGAACTTTAAAAGTGCTCATCATTGGAAAACGTTCTTCGGGGCGAAAACTCTCAAGGATCTTACCGCT
GTTGAGATCCAGTTCGATGTAACCCACTCGTGCACCCAACTGATCTTCAGCATCTTTTACTTTCACCAGC
GTTTCTGGGTGAGCAAAAACAGGAAGGCAAAATGCCGCAAAAAAGGGAATAAGGGCGACACGGAAATGTT
GAATACTCATACTCTTCCTTTTTCAATATTATTGAAGCATTTATCAGGGTTATTGTCTCATGAGCGGATA
CATATTTGAATGTATTTAGAAAAATAAACAAATAGGGGTTCCGCGCACATTTCCCCGAAAAGTGCCACCT
G
[124 nt withheld, positions 1752-1875]
C
[91 nt withheld, positions 1877-1967]
A
[49 nt withheld, positions 1969-2017]
CCTTTGACGTTGGAGTCCACGTTCTTT
[37 nt withheld, positions 2045-2081]
ACCCTATCTCGGTCTATTCTTTTGATTTATAAGGGATTTTGCCGATTTCGGCCTATTGGTTAAAAAATGA
GCTGATTTAACAAAAATTTAACGCGAATTTTAACAAAATATTAACGCTTACAATTTGCCATTCGCCATTC
AGGCTGCGCAACTGTTGGGAAGGGCGATCGGTGCGGGCCTCTTCGCTATTACGCCAGCCCAAGCTACCAT
GATAAGTAAGTAATATTAAGGTACGGGAGGTACTTGGAGCGGCCGCAATAAAATATCTTTATTTTCATTA
CATCTGTGTGTTGGTTTTTTGTGTGAATCGATAGTACTAACATACGCTCTCCATCAAAACAAAACGAAAC
AAAACAAACTAGCAAAATAGGCTGTCCCCAGTGCAAGTGCAGGTGCCAGAACATTTCTCTATCGATAGGT
ACCGAGCTCGGATCCACTAGTAACGGCCGCCAGTGTGCTGGAATTCGCCCTTATTGTCGACGGGGATTTG
GCAGGGTCACAGGACAATAGTGGAGGGAAGGTCAGCAGATAAGTGAACAAAGGTCTCTGGTTTTCCTAGG
CAGAGGACCCTGCGGCCTTCCGCAGTGTTTGTGTCCCTGGGTACTTGAGATTAGGGAGTGGTGATGACTC
TTAAGGAGCATGCTGCCTTCAAGCATCTGTTTAACAAAGCACATCTTGCACCACCCTTAATCCATTCAAC
CCTGAGTGGACACAGCACATGTTTCAGAGAGCACAGGGTTGGGGGTAAGGTCACAGATCAACAGGATCCC
AAGGCAGAAGAATTTTTCTTAGTGCAGAACAAAATGGAGTCTCCTATGTCTACTTCTTTCTACACAGACA
CAGCAACCATCCGATTTCTCAATCTTTTCCCCACCTTTCCCCCCCTTCTATTCCACAAAACCGCCATGGT
CATCATGGCCTGTTCTCAATGAGCTGCTGGGCACACCTCCCAGACGGGGTGGTGGCCGGGCAGAGGGGCT
CCTCACTTCCCAGTAGGGGCGGCCGGGCAGAGACACTCCTCACTTCCCAGATGGGATGGCGGCCGGGCAG
AGGCTGCAATCTCGGCTCTTTGGGAGGCCAAGGCAGGCGGCTGGGAGGTGGAGGTTGTAGCGAGCCGAGA
TCACGCCACTGCACTCCAGCCTGGGCACCATTGAGCACTGAGTGAAGGAGACTCCGTCTGCAATCCCGGC
ACCTCGGGAGGCCGAGGCTGGCGGATCACTCGCGGTTAGGAGCTGGAGACCAGCCCGGCCAACACAGCGA
AACCCCGTCTCCACCAAAAAAATACGAAAACCAGTCAGGCGTGGCGGCGCACGCCTGCAATCGCAGGCAC
TCGGCAGGCTGAGGCAGGAGAATCAGGCAGGGAGGCTGCAGTGAGCCAAGATGGCAGCAGTACAGTCCAG
CTTCGGCTCGGCATCAGAGGGAGACCGTGGAAAGAGAGGGAGAGGGAGACCGTGGGGAGAGGGAGAGGGA
GACCGTGGGGAGAGGGAGACCGTGGGGAGAGGGAGACCGTGGGGAGAGGGAGACGGAGAGGGAGACCGTG
GGGAGAGGGAGACCGTGGGGAGAGGGAGAGAGGGAGAGGGATTTTTGTTTCATTTTTTTCGTTTGTCTTT
GGAGATGGAGTCTCGCCCTGTCGCCCAGGCTGCAGTGCAGCGGCACAATTTCGGCTCACTGCAACCCTTG
CCTCCTGGGTTCAAGCAATTCTCCTGCCTCAGCCTTCCGAGTAGCTGGGACTACAGACGCCCGCCACCAC
GACTGACTTTTTTTTTTTCTTTTTTTTTTTTTAATTTTATTAGAGACAGGGGGTTTCACCATGTTGCCCA
GGCTGGTCTCCAACTCCTGAGCTTAGGCAATGTGCTGGCCTCGGCCTCCAAAAGTGCTAGGATTACAGGC
ATGAGCCACCACGCCCAGCCAACACTTGGGTTCTAATCTGAGTTTAGAAACTTATTCCTGTATAAAGTTT
CTTTGTGCCTCGGGGTTATTTTAAAACGCAAATGAAATTATAATAACAGTAATAATAACTATTTTAGAAA
TTTGATTTCAGATAAAATGAGACTGTGCGTGTATTCAATTTATATTAGCTAAATCAAATAGAAATAAGCT
GAAGCTCTAATAATGAAATAATGTTTTACAAGTTTAAGGTTAATAAGCATTTATAGATAAGGCATGTTTT
CTTACAATATTCCGTTCCCAGGGCTCCTGGACTGAAGATCGAAGTTCTTCCCATGGCCTACGGGGTCCCA
GAGTCTGGGCCTGCATAGCCTCTCCACACTCGCCTCCACTCATCTCAGGTCCTTCCATAACTATTCCCTC
TCCTGTCAGGGAGGCTCTGCCGTCCACGCTGATTCCTGCAGATCAGGGAAACCTCCCCTAACTTCCCGGC
TCTCCTATGTGGCTCCCACAGCACCACGCACCTCTCCTTCATTGTGCTAATAATAGCTGCATTGTGACAC
TTACAATCATGATTATTTGGCTGGTATCCTCTGACTGTCTTTATTTACAATGTGGATATTTTGTTCTCTA
TAAATTGTTGCGTTGATTTTGATTCTTTTACATGCCAGGTTAAAATATTACTAATACTGATTACTGAGGG
TGTTTTGTTTACAAGTGAGTTACTCACCTCAATCTAGTTCTTACCCTCCTGTTCTGACCTGGCCATTCCG
CATTCAAACCCCAGGAGGCCAGGAATACGTATCCACCAGGGCCTAGAACCTCCGCCTGTGTAGGGGAGAA
ACTCAAATCTGTATAGAGTGAATTAATGCATATCTATAGTTTTTGCATTTTAAGGGTTTTAAGGAAAATA
TTGATTTGTAACACAGATAAAATGGTCGAAATACAAGTGTTTTAAGTGACCATGATGTTACTGGCAGAAG
AATCACTATGACTAAAATTCCAGCAATGGACAACACTTTTTCTATGCATAACCTCTTTGTGGTCAATTTC
AAGACAGCCCACTTCTGTTTCACGGTTTAATTGGTTCTCGAGCTCATTTAGGAGAAATTCAATTTCCTTT
GAGCTGAGTTCATATCACAACAGATGAGTTCATTCGTTTTGGTTTCTTCTTCAGGCCCATGGAAAGGAAA
GCTAAACGATAATGGGAGCAAAAATAATCTATGGAAGAGGTGGAGTGTGAAATGTAAAATTAGATTTTCT
AAACATGCTGTCTCTAATGCCCAAACAGAGCCACACCCAAGCGATCAAATGGAATCAGTGGTAGGGGAGG
CGATTATAAATCAATCTAGTTTATGGGATGCACTGTGTGAATGGTTAAGGGAGTGATAAAGGGTGGTTTC
CGACAACCCAAAGAAAGGATCCTCGGCTTGAGCTAAGTGTGTGTGTTTCCATCTAGTGAGGAAAGGGGCT
TTCAATGACATTGCCACTTAAAGGCTTACAAAGAAGGTTCTGGTCAACATTCTTCGGTTCATTGAAGTAT
TTCTTATCGAAACCCAAATGTTAACATTTTTATCTCCAAGGGAAACAAAAAAAAAGGCTGGTGGAATTCC
CCTGTAGTTTCTAAAGAGGCCACAGCAAGGCGCCATAGAGACAGAAGGAGGGAAGTTGAGGGAAGTCCTT
CTGACTGGTAAATCGGCTTTCTGACCCTCGTCTGCAAATAATACATTCTAAGGTAAGGAACTAAGGAAGC
TTTATTGAAATCGGATTTCAAATGGAGAGGTCCTGCTATGCCTACTGGAGGAGATCAGGGAATAATAAAT
ATTTCCTTCATTGAAAATTATATCCTATTGGCCAGGCGCAGTGGCTCACGCCTGTAATCCCAACACTTTG
GGAGGCCGAGACAGGCGGATCACCTGAGGTCGGACCAGCCTGCCAACATGGAGAAACCCTGTCTCTACTA
AAAATACTAAATTAGCCGTGCGTGGTGGTGCATGCCTGTAATCCCAGCTACTGGGGAGGCTGAGGCAGGA
GAATCACTTGAACCAAATAGGCGGAGGTTGCAGTGAGGTGAGACGGTGCCACTGCACTCCAGCCTGGGGG
ACAGAGAAAGACTCCGTCTCAAAAAAGAAAAAAAAAGAGAAAGAAAAGAAAGGAAGGAAGGAAGGAAGGA
AGGAAGGAAGGAAGGAAGGAAGGAAGGAAGGAAGGAAAATTATATTTTATTGGCCAACCTCAAAATTGAA
GCTTATTCAGAAACAGATTTAAAAAAAGAAAAAAGTGGAGAACTGCTCCCAGATATATATGCAGAAAAGC
TTCAAGTCAACATTTAGGAGGTTTTTAAATATCGATCTGGGTTTCGTTCTAATGGTCTGGGTGTACTTAT
ACGACCTATTACATTTCACTAGACTGTAGCCAATAGTGAGCGTTGACTGACCATTGCTTTCAAAGTGAGT
TGTGTTGCCTTTAGCAATACAGTCACATTAATGGCCAGAAAAAGAAAAAAGAAAACAAACACTGGGGGTG
TTTGAAACAACTGGGGGTAGGGTGGGGTGGGAAAGGTGTGGGGGTTTGCGTTCGAGTCAACCTCTATTTC
GGGGGGTAAAAACTGCCTCCTCCGCTTGATTTTTTTCCTCGATCTGCAAAAGCGTAAATGTTTTGTTTTG
TTCTATTGAGATGGAGCCTCGCTCTATCACCCAGGCTGGAGCTTAGTGGCGCGATCTCGGCTCACTGCAA
CCTCCGCATCCCGGGTTCAAGCGATTCTCCTGCCTCAGCCTCCTGAGTAGCTGGGATTACAGGCGAGCAC
CACCATGCCTGGCTAATTTTTGTATTTTTCGGTAGAGACGGGGTTTCGCCATGTTGGCCAGGCTGGTCTC
GAACGCTTGACCTCATGTGATCCCCCCGTCTCGGCCTCCCAAAGTGCTGGGACGACAGGCGTGAGCCACC
GCGTCCGGCCTAAAAGGGTAAATGTGATTACACCCACGCGTATTTGTTCAACAGACATTTATTGAGCGCT
CACCACGTGCCAACGCCGGGCGTCTGGGCTCTGGAGGCGCTGCCACGTGGCGGATGCGCAGTGCCCGGCG
GCCGGGCTGAGGGGTGAACGCGGGGGTCAGGGGGCCCCGGGCTGAGGGTTTGCGTGCGGGCCGGGTGCCT
GGGGGCCCCGGGCTGAGGGTGAGCGCGCCGCCCAGGTGCCAGGCGGCTCCGGGCAGAGAGTGAACGCGCG
GGCCAGGTGGCTCCAGGGCGGCGCCCCAGGGCGGGGCCGGCCACGCCCTCCCTAACCCTGGCGGAGCTGA
TGGGTGGCTGTAGCCTGATTAGACCGCGTCAGTCCGGAGGGTGGGTCTTGGGAGGGGGCGCAGGGCAGTC
CACGTTTCCACTGCAGTTTCTCCTTTGTTTTACGTTTGGGAGGAGGTGGCATTGGAGATCTGCGATCTAA
GTAAGCTTGGCATTCCGGTACTGTTGGTAAAGCCACCATGGAAGACGCCAAAAACATAAAGAAAGGCCCG
GCGCCATTCTATCCGCTGGAAGATGGAACCGCTGGAGAGCAACTGCATAAGGCTATGAAGAGATACGCCC
TGGTTCCTGGAACAATTGCTTTTACAGATGCACATATCGAGGTGGACATCACTTACGCTGAGTACTTCGA
AATGTCCGTTCGGTTGGCAGAAGCTATGAAACGATATGGGCTGAATACAAATCACAGAATCGTCGTATGC
AGTGAAAACTCTCTTCAATTCTTTATGCCGGTGTTGGGCGCGTTATTTATCGGAGTTGCAGTTGCGCCCG
CGAACGACATTTATAATGAACGTGAATTGCTCAACAGTATGGGCATTTCGCAGCCTACCGTGGTGTTCGT
TTCCAAAAAGGGGTTGCAAAAAATTTTGAACGTGCAAAAAAAGCTCCCAATCATCCAAAAAATTATTATC
ATGGATTCTAAAACGGATTACCAGGGATTTCAGTCGATGTACACGTTCGTCACATCTCATCTACCTCCCG
GTTTTAATGAATACGATTTTGTGCCAGAGTCCTTCGATAGGGACAAGACAATTGCACTGATCATGAACTC
CTCTGGATCTACTGGTCTGCCTAAAGGTGTCGCTCTGCCTCATAGAACTGCCTGCGTGAGATTCTCGCAT
GCCAGAGATCCTATTTTTGGCAATCAAATCATTCCGGATACTGCGATTTTAAGTGTTGTTCCATTCCATC
ACGGTTTTGGAATGTTTACTACACTCGGATATTTGATATGTGGATTTCGAGTCGTCTTAATGTATAGATT
TGAAGAAGAGCTGTTTCTGAGGAGCCTTCAGGATTACAAGATTCAAAGTGCGCTGCTGGTGCCAACCCTA
TTCTCCTTCTTCGCCAAAAGCACTCTGATTGACAAATACGATTTATCTAATTTACACGAAATTGCTTCTG
GTGGCGCTCCCCTCTCTAAGGAAGTCGGGGAAGCGGTTGCCAAGAGGTTCCATCTGCCAGGTATCAGGCA
AGGATATGGGCTCACTGAGACTACATCAGCTATTCTGATTACACCCGAGGGGGATGATAAACCGGGCGCG
GTCGGTAAAGTTGTTCCATTTTTTGAAGCGAAGGTTGTGGATCTGGATACCGGGAAAACGCTGGGCGTTA
ATCAAAGAGGCGAACTGTGTGTGAGAGGTCCTATGATTATGTCCGGTTATGTAAACAATCCGGAAGCGAC
CAACGCCTTGATTGACAAGGATGGATGGCTACATTCTGGAGACATAGCTTACTGGGACGAAGACGAACAC
TTCTTCATCGTTGACCGCCTGAAGTCTCTGATTAAGTACAAAGGCTATCAGGTGGCTCCCGCTGAATTGG
AATCCATCTTGCTCCAACACCCCAACATCTTCGACGCAGGTGTCGCAGGTCTTCCCGACGATGACGCCGG
TGAACTTCCCGCCGCCGTTGTTGTTTTGGAGCACGGAAAGACGATGACGGAAAAAGAGATCGTGGATTAC
GTCGCCAGTCAAGTAACAACCGCGAAAAAGTTGCGCGGAGGAGTTGTGTTTGTGGACGAAGTACCGAAAG
GTCTTACCGGAAAACTCGACGCAAGAAAAATCAGAGAGATCCTCATAAAGGCCAAGAAGGGCGGAAAGAT
CGCCGTGTAATTCTAGAGTCGGGGCGGCCGGCCGCTTCGAGCAGACATGATAAGATACATTGATGAGTTT
GGACAAACCACAACTAGAATGCAGTGAAAAAAATGCTTTATTTGTGAAATTTGTGATGCTATTGCTTTAT
TTGTAACCATTATAAGCTGCAATAAACAAGTTAACAACAACAATTGCATTCATTTTATGTTTCAGGTTCA
GGGGGAGGTGTGGGAGGTTTTTTAAAGCAAGTAAAACCTCTACAAATGTGGTAAAATCGATAAGGATCCG
TCGACCGATGCCCTTGAGAGCCTTCAACCCAGTCAGCTCCTTCCGGTGGGCGCGGGGCATGACTATCGTC
GCCGCACTTATGACTGTCTTCTTTATCATGCAACTCGTAGGACAGGTGCCGGCAGCGCTCTTCCGCTTCC
TCGCTCACTGACTCGCTGCGCTCGGTCGTTCGGCTGCGGCGAGCGGTATCAGCTCACTCAAAGGCGGTAA
TACGGTTATCCACAGAATCAGGGGATAACGCAGGAAAGAACATGTGAGCAAAAGGCCAGCAAAAGGCCAG
GAACCGTAAAAAGGCCGCGTTGCTGGCGTT
