>Addgene plasmid #17222 | phREX1-Luc | addgene partial sequence | sequence record 22683 | LucNRev 5'-CCTTATGCAGTTGCTCTCC-3'
GCGCCGGGCCTTTCTTTATGTTTTTGGCGTCTTCCATGGTGGCTTTACCAACAGTACCGGAATGCCAAGC
TTACTTAGATCGCAGATCTCCAATGCCACCTCCTCCCAAACGTAAAACAAAGGAGAAACTGCAGTGGAAA
CGTGGACTGCCCTGCGCCCCCTCCCAAGACCCACCCTCCGGACTGACGCGGTCTAATCAGGCTACAGCCA
CCCATCAGCTCCGCCAGGGTTAGGGAGGGCGTGGCCGGCCCCGCCCTGGGGCGCCGCCCTGGATCCACTT
GTTCCGCGCGCTCACTCTCTGTCCT
